LOCUS       Exported 8323 bp ds-DNA circular SYN 13-MAY-2021
DEFINITION  3rd generation lentiviral gRNA plasmid targeting human DAPK2.
ACCESSION   .
VERSION     .
KEYWORDS    DAPK2 gRNA (BRDN0001149391)
SOURCE      synthetic DNA construct
  ORGANISM  synthetic DNA construct
REFERENCE   1 (bases 1 to 8323)
  AUTHORS   Doench JG, Fusi N, Sullender M, Hegde M, Vaimberg EW, Donovan KF,
            Smith I, Tothova Z, Wilen C, Orchard R, Virgin HW, Listgarten J,
            Root DE
  TITLE     Optimized sgRNA design to maximize activity and minimize off-target
            effects of CRISPR-Cas9.
  JOURNAL   Nat Biotechnol. 2016 Jan 18. doi: 10.1038/nbt.3437.
  PUBMED    26780180
REFERENCE   2 (bases 1 to 8323)
  AUTHORS   .
  TITLE     Direct Submission
  JOURNAL   Exported May 13, 2021 from SnapGene Server 1.1.58
            http://www.snapgene.com
FEATURES             Location/Qualifiers
     source          1..8323
                     /organism="synthetic DNA construct"
                     /mol_type="other DNA"
     promoter        87..1265
                     /label=EF-1-alpha promoter
                     /note="strong constitutive promoter for human elongation
                     factor EF-1-alpha"
     intron          318..1256
                     /label=EF-1-alpha intron A
                     /note="intron upstream of the start codon of human
                     EF-1-alpha"
     primer_bind     1213..1233
                     /label=EF1a-F
                     /note="Human elongation factor-1a promoter, forward primer"
     CDS             1278..1877
                     /codon_start=1
                     /gene="pac from Streptomyces alboniger"
                     /product="puromycin N-acetyltransferase"
                     /label=PuroR
                     /note="confers resistance to puromycin"
                     /translation="MTEYKPTVRLATRDDVPRAVRTLAAAFADYPATRHTVDPDRHIER
                     VTELQELFLTRVGLDIGKVWVADDGAAVAVWTTPESVEAGAVFAEIGPRMAELSGSRLA
                     AQQQMEGLLAPHRPKEPAWFLATVGVSPDHQGKGLGSAVVLPGVEAAERAGVPAFLETS
                     APRNLPFYERLGFTVTADVEVPEGPRTWCMTRKPGA"
     primer_bind     complement(1278..1297)
                     /label=Puro-R
                     /note="Puromycin resistance gene, reverse primer. Also
                     called puro-variant-R"
     primer_bind     1774..1794
                     /label=Puro-F
                     /note="Puromycin resistance gene, forward primer"
     misc_feature    1893..2481
                     /label=WPRE
                     /note="woodchuck hepatitis virus posttranscriptional
                     regulatory element"
     primer_bind     complement(1946..1966)
                     /label=WPRE-R
                     /note="WPRE, reverse primer"
     CDS             complement(2364..2375)
                     /codon_start=1
                     /product="Factor Xa recognition and cleavage site"
                     /label=Factor Xa site
                     /translation="IEGR"
     LTR             2553..2786
                     /label=3' LTR (Delta-U3)
                     /note="self-inactivating 3' long terminal repeat (LTR) from
                     HIV-1"
     polyA_signal    2864..2985
                     /label=SV40 poly(A) signal
                     /note="SV40 polyadenylation signal"
     primer_bind     complement(2901..2920)
                     /label=SV40pA-R
                     /note="SV40 polyA, reverse primer"
     primer_bind     2955..2974
                     /label=EBV-rev
                     /note="SV40 polyA terminator, reverse primer"
     rep_origin      3025..3160
                     /label=SV40 ori
                     /note="SV40 origin of replication"
     primer_bind     3087..3106
                     /label=SV40pro-F
                     /note="SV40 promoter/origin, forward primer"
     primer_bind     complement(3180..3199)
                     /label=T7
                     /note="T7 promoter, forward primer"
     promoter        complement(3181..3199)
                     /label=T7 promoter
                     /note="promoter for bacteriophage T7 RNA polymerase"
     primer_bind     complement(3209..3226)
                     /label=M13 Forward
                     /note="In lacZ gene. Also called M13-F20 or M13 (-21)
                     Forward"
     primer_bind     complement(3209..3225)
                     /label=M13 fwd
                     /note="common sequencing primer, one of multiple similar
                     variants"
     primer_bind     complement(3218..3240)
                     /label=M13/pUC Forward
                     /note="In lacZ gene"
     rep_origin      3367..3822
                     /direction=RIGHT
                     /label=f1 ori
                     /note="f1 bacteriophage origin of replication; arrow
                     indicates direction of (+) strand synthesis"
     primer_bind     complement(3454..3473)
                     /label=F1ori-R
                     /note="F1 origin, reverse primer"
     primer_bind     3664..3685
                     /label=F1ori-F
                     /note="F1 origin, forward primer"
     promoter        3848..3952
                     /gene="bla"
                     /label=AmpR promoter
     CDS             3953..4813
                     /codon_start=1
                     /gene="bla"
                     /product="beta-lactamase"
                     /label=AmpR
                     /note="confers resistance to ampicillin, carbenicillin, and
                     related antibiotics"
                     /translation="MSIQHFRVALIPFFAAFCLPVFAHPETLVKVKDAEDQLGARVGYI
                     ELDLNSGKILESFRPEERFPMMSTFKVLLCGAVLSRIDAGQEQLGRRIHYSQNDLVEYS
                     PVTEKHLTDGMTVRELCSAAITMSDNTAANLLLTTIGGPKELTAFLHNMGDHVTRLDRW
                     EPELNEAIPNDERDTTMPVAMATTLRKLLTGELLTLASRQQLIDWMEADKVAGPLLRSA
                     LPAGWFIADKSGAGERGSRGIIAALGPDGKPSRIVVIYTTGSQATMDERNRQIAEIGAS
                     LIKHW"
     primer_bind     complement(4171..4190)
                     /label=Amp-R
                     /note="Ampicillin resistance gene, reverse primer"
     rep_origin      4984..5572
                     /direction=RIGHT
                     /label=ori
                     /note="high-copy-number ColE1/pMB1/pBR322/pUC origin of
                     replication"
     primer_bind     5473..5492
                     /label=pBR322ori-F
                     /note="pBR322 origin, forward primer"
     primer_bind     5726..5743
                     /label=L4440
                     /note="L4440 vector, forward primer"
     protein_bind    5860..5881
                     /label=CAP binding site
                     /bound_moiety="E. coli catabolite activator protein"
                     /note="CAP binding activates transcription in the presence
                     of cAMP."
     promoter        5896..5926
                     /label=lac promoter
                     /note="promoter for the E. coli lac operon"
     protein_bind    5934..5950
                     /label=lac operator
                     /bound_moiety="lac repressor encoded by lacI"
                     /note="The lac repressor binds to the lac operator to
                     inhibit transcription in E. coli. This inhibition can be
                     relieved by adding lactose or
                     isopropyl-beta-D-thiogalactopyranoside (IPTG)."
     primer_bind     5939..5961
                     /label=M13/pUC Reverse
                     /note="In lacZ gene"
     primer_bind     5958..5974
                     /label=M13 rev
                     /note="common sequencing primer, one of multiple similar
                     variants"
     primer_bind     5958..5974
                     /label=M13 Reverse
                     /note="In lacZ gene. Also called M13-rev"
     primer_bind     5993..6013
                     /label=T3
                     /note="T3 promoter, forward primer"
     promoter        5995..6013
                     /label=T3 promoter
                     /note="promoter for bacteriophage T3 RNA polymerase"
     promoter        6041..6267
                     /label=RSV promoter
                     /note="Rous sarcoma virus enhancer/promoter"
     LTR             6268..6448
                     /label=5' LTR (truncated)
                     /note="truncated 5' long terminal repeat (LTR) from HIV-1"
     misc_feature    6495..6620
                     /label=HIV-1 Psi
                     /note="packaging signal of human immunodeficiency virus
                     type 1"
     misc_feature    7113..7346
                     /label=RRE
                     /note="The Rev response element (RRE) of HIV-1 allows for
                     Rev-dependent mRNA export from the nucleus to the
                     cytoplasm."
     CDS             7531..7575
                     /codon_start=1
                     /product="antigenic peptide corresponding to amino acids
                     655 to 669 of the HIV envelope protein gp41 (Lutje Hulsik
                     et al., 2013)"
                     /label=gp41 peptide
                     /note="recognized by the 2H10 single-chain llama nanobody"
                     /translation="KNEQELLELDKWASL"
     promoter        7753..7993
                     /label=U6 promoter
                     /note="RNA polymerase III promoter for human U6 snRNA"
     primer_bind     7753..7773
                     /label=hU6-F
                     /note="Human U6 promoter, forward primer"
     primer_bind     7924..7943
                     /label=LKO.1 5'
                     /note="Human U6 promoter, forward primer"
     misc_RNA        8023..8098
                     /label=gRNA scaffold
                     /note="guide RNA scaffold for the Streptococcus pyogenes
                     CRISPR/Cas9 system"
     misc_feature    8154..8271
                     /label=cPPT/CTS
                     /note="central polypurine tract and central termination
                     sequence of HIV-1"
ORIGIN
        1 cccgggtgca aagatggata aagttttaaa cagagaggaa tctttgcagc taatggacct
       61 tctaggtctt gaaaggagtg ggaattggct ccggtgcccg tcagtgggca gagcgcacat
      121 cgcccacagt ccccgagaag ttggggggag gggtcggcaa ttgatccggt gcctagagaa
      181 ggtggcgcgg ggtaaactgg gaaagtgatg tcgtgtactg gctccgcctt tttcccgagg
      241 gtgggggaga accgtatata agtgcagtag tcgccgtgaa cgttcttttt cgcaacgggt
      301 ttgccgccag aacacaggta agtgccgtgt gtggttcccg cgggcctggc ctctttacgg
      361 gttatggccc ttgcgtgcct tgaattactt ccacctggct gcagtacgtg attcttgatc
      421 ccgagcttcg ggttggaagt gggtgggaga gttcgaggcc ttgcgcttaa ggagcccctt
      481 cgcctcgtgc ttgagttgag gcctggcctg ggcgctgggg ccgccgcgtg cgaatctggt
      541 ggcaccttcg cgcctgtctc gctgctttcg ataagtctct agccatttaa aatttttgat
      601 gacctgctgc gacgcttttt ttctggcaag atagtcttgt aaatgcgggc caagatctgc
      661 acactggtat ttcggttttt ggggccgcgg gcggcgacgg ggcccgtgcg tcccagcgca
      721 catgttcggc gaggcggggc ctgcgagcgc ggccaccgag aatcggacgg gggtagtctc
      781 aagctggccg gcctgctctg gtgcctggcc tcgcgccgcc gtgtatcgcc ccgccctggg
      841 cggcaaggct ggcccggtcg gcaccagttg cgtgagcgga aagatggccg cttcccggcc
      901 ctgctgcagg gagctcaaaa tggaggacgc ggcgctcggg agagcgggcg ggtgagtcac
      961 ccacacaaag gaaaagggcc tttccgtcct cagccgtcgc ttcatgtgac tccacggagt
     1021 accgggcgcc gtccaggcac ctcgattagt tctcgagctt ttggagtacg tcgtctttag
     1081 gttgggggga ggggttttat gcgatggagt ttccccacac tgagtgggtg gagactgaag
     1141 ttaggccagc ttggcacttg atgtaattct ccttggaatt tgcccttttt gagtttggat
     1201 cttggttcat tctcaagcct cagacagtgg ttcaaagttt ttttcttcca tttcaggtgt
     1261 cgtgacgtac ggccaccatg accgagtaca agcccacggt gcgcctcgcc acccgcgacg
     1321 acgtccccag ggccgtacgc accctcgccg ccgcgttcgc cgactacccc gccacgcgcc
     1381 acaccgtcga tccggaccgc cacatcgagc gggtcaccga gctgcaagaa ctcttcctca
     1441 cgcgcgtcgg gctcgacatc ggcaaggtgt gggtcgcgga cgacggcgcc gccgtggcgg
     1501 tctggaccac gccggagagc gtcgaagcgg gggcggtgtt cgccgagatc ggcccgcgca
     1561 tggccgagtt gagcggttcc cggctggccg cgcagcaaca gatggaaggc ctcctggcgc
     1621 cgcaccggcc caaggagccc gcgtggttcc tggccaccgt cggagtctcg cccgaccacc
     1681 agggcaaggg tctgggcagc gccgtcgtgc tccccggagt ggaggcggcc gagcgcgccg
     1741 gggtgcccgc cttcctggag acctccgcgc cccgcaacct ccccttctac gagcggctcg
     1801 gcttcaccgt caccgccgac gtcgaggtgc ccgaaggacc gcgcacctgg tgcatgaccc
     1861 gcaagcccgg tgcctgaacg cgttaagtcg acaatcaacc tctggattac aaaatttgtg
     1921 aaagattgac tggtattctt aactatgttg ctccttttac gctatgtgga tacgctgctt
     1981 taatgccttt gtatcatgct attgcttccc gtatggcttt cattttctcc tccttgtata
     2041 aatcctggtt gctgtctctt tatgaggagt tgtggcccgt tgtcaggcaa cgtggcgtgg
     2101 tgtgcactgt gtttgctgac gcaaccccca ctggttgggg cattgccacc acctgtcagc
     2161 tcctttccgg gactttcgct ttccccctcc ctattgccac ggcggaactc atcgccgcct
     2221 gccttgcccg ctgctggaca ggggctcggc tgttgggcac tgacaattcc gtggtgttgt
     2281 cggggaaatc atcgtccttt ccttggctgc tcgcctgtgt tgccacctgg attctgcgcg
     2341 ggacgtcctt ctgctacgtc ccttcggccc tcaatccagc ggaccttcct tcccgcggcc
     2401 tgctgccggc tctgcggcct cttccgcgtc ttcgccttcg ccctcagacg agtcggatct
     2461 ccctttgggc cgcctccccg cgtcgacttt aagaccaatg acttacaagg cagctgtaga
     2521 tcttagccac tttttaaaag aaaagggggg actggaaggg ctaattcact cccaacgaag
     2581 acaagatctg ctttttgctt gtactgggtc tctctggtta gaccagatct gagcctggga
     2641 gctctctggc taactaggga acccactgct taagcctcaa taaagcttgc cttgagtgct
     2701 tcaagtagtg tgtgcccgtc tgttgtgtga ctctggtaac tagagatccc tcagaccctt
     2761 ttagtcagtg tggaaaatct ctagcagtac gtatagtagt tcatgtcatc ttattattca
     2821 gtatttataa cttgcaaaga aatgaatatc agagagtgag aggaacttgt ttattgcagc
     2881 ttataatggt tacaaataaa gcaatagcat cacaaatttc acaaataaag catttttttc
     2941 actgcattct agttgtggtt tgtccaaact catcaatgta tcttatcatg tctggctcta
     3001 gctatcccgc ccctaactcc gcccatcccg cccctaactc cgcccagttc cgcccattct
     3061 ccgccccatg gctgactaat tttttttatt tatgcagagg ccgaggccgc ctcggcctct
     3121 gagctattcc agaagtagtg aggaggcttt tttggaggcc tagggacgta cccaattcgc
     3181 cctatagtga gtcgtattac gcgcgctcac tggccgtcgt tttacaacgt cgtgactggg
     3241 aaaaccctgg cgttacccaa cttaatcgcc ttgcagcaca tccccctttc gccagctggc
     3301 gtaatagcga agaggcccgc accgatcgcc cttcccaaca gttgcgcagc ctgaatggcg
     3361 aatgggnnnn nnnnnnnnnn nnnnnnnnnn nnnnnnnnnn nnnnnnnnnn nnnnnnnnnn
     3421 nnnnnnnnnn nnnnnnnnnn nnnnnnnnnn nnnnnnnnnn nnnnnnnnnn nnnnnnnnnn
     3481 nnnnnnnnnn cnnnnnnnnn nnnnnnnnnn nnnnnnnnnn nnnnnnnnnn nnnnnnnnnn
     3541 nnnnnnnnnn nnnnnnnnnn nnnnnnnnnn nnnnnnnnnn nnannnnnnn nnnnnnnnnn
     3601 nnnnnnnnnn nnnnnnnnnn nnnnnnnnnn nncctttgac gttggagtcc acgttcttta
     3661 atagtggact cttgttccaa actggaacaa cactcaaccc tatctcggtc tattcttttg
     3721 atttataagg gattttgccg atttcggcct attggttaaa aaatgagctg atttaacaaa
     3781 aatttaacgc gaattttaac aaaatattaa cgcttacaat ttaggtggca cttttcgggg
     3841 aaatgtgcgc ggaaccccta tttgtttatt tttctaaata cattcaaata tgtatccgct
     3901 catgagacaa taaccctgat aaatgcttca ataatattga aaaaggaaga gtatgagtat
     3961 tcaacatttc cgtgtcgccc ttattccctt ttttgcggca ttttgccttc ctgtttttgc
     4021 tcacccagaa acgctggtga aagtaaaaga tgctgaagat cagttgggtg cacgagtggg
     4081 ttacatcgaa ctggatctca acagcggtaa gatccttgag agttttcgcc ccgaagaacg
     4141 ttttccaatg atgagcactt ttaaagttct gctatgtggc gcggtattat cccgtattga
     4201 cgccgggcaa gagcaactcg gtcgccgcat acactattct cagaatgact tggttgagta
     4261 ctcaccagtc acagaaaagc atcttacgga tggcatgaca gtaagagaat tatgcagtgc
     4321 tgccataacc atgagtgata acactgcggc caacttactt ctgacaacga tcggaggacc
     4381 gaaggagcta accgcttttt tgcacaacat gggggatcat gtaactcgcc ttgatcgttg
     4441 ggaaccggag ctgaatgaag ccataccaaa cgacgagcgt gacaccacga tgcctgtagc
     4501 aatggcaaca acgttgcgca aactattaac tggcgaacta cttactctag cttcccggca
     4561 acaattaata gactggatgg aggcggataa agttgcagga ccacttctgc gctcggccct
     4621 tccggctggc tggtttattg ctgataaatc tggagccggt gagcgtgggt ctcgcggtat
     4681 cattgcagca ctggggccag atggtaagcc ctcccgtatc gtagttatct acacgacggg
     4741 gagtcaggca actatggatg aacgaaatag acagatcgct gagataggtg cctcactgat
     4801 taagcattgg taactgtcag accaagttta ctcatatata ctttagattg atttaaaact
     4861 tcatttttaa tttaaaagga tctaggtgaa gatccttttt gataatctca tgaccaaaat
     4921 cccttaacgt gagttttcgt tccactgagc gtcagacccc gtagaaaaga tcaaaggatc
     4981 ttcttgagat cctttttttc tgcgcgtaat ctgctgcttg caaacaaaaa aaccaccgct
     5041 accagcggtg gtttgtttgc cggatcaaga gctaccaact ctttttccga aggtaactgg
     5101 cttcagcaga gcgcagatac caaatactgt tcttctagtg tagccgtagt taggccacca
     5161 cttcaagaac tctgtagcac cgcctacata cctcgctctg ctaatcctgt taccagtggc
     5221 tgctgccagt ggcgataagt cgtgtcttac cgggttggac tcaagacgat agttaccgga
     5281 taaggcgcag cggtcgggct gaacgggggg ttcgtgcaca cagcccagct tggagcgaac
     5341 gacctacacc gaactgagat acctacagcg tgagctatga gaaagcgcca cgcttcccga
     5401 agggagaaag gcggacaggt atccggtaag cggcagggtc ggaacaggag agcgcacgag
     5461 ggagcttcca gggggaaacg cctggtatct ttatagtcct gtcgggtttc gccacctctg
     5521 acttgagcgt cgatttttgt gatgctcgtc aggggggcgg agcctatgga aaaacgccag
     5581 caacgcggcc tttttacggt tcctggcctt ttgctggcct tttgctcaca tgttctttcc
     5641 tgcgttatcc cctgattctg tggataaccg tattaccgcc tttgagtgag ctgataccgc
     5701 tcgccgcagc cgaacgaccg agcgcagcga gtcagtgagc gaggaagcgg aagagcgccc
     5761 aatacgcaaa ccgcctctcc ccgcgcgttg gccgattcat taatgcagct ggcacgacag
     5821 gtttcccgac tggaaagcgg gcagtgagcg caacgcaatt aatgtgagtt agctcactca
     5881 ttaggcaccc caggctttac actttatgct tccggctcgt atgttgtgtg gaattgtgag
     5941 cggataacaa tttcacacag gaaacagcta tgaccatgat tacgccaagc gcgcaattaa
     6001 ccctcactaa agggaacaaa agctggagct gcaagcttaa tgtagtctta tgcaatactc
     6061 ttgtagtctt gcaacatggt aacgatgagt tagcaacatg ccttacaagg agagaaaaag
     6121 caccgtgcat gccgattggt ggaagtaagg tggtacgatc gtgccttatt aggaaggcaa
     6181 cagacgggtc tgacatggat tggacgaacc actgaattgc cgcattgcag agatattgta
     6241 tttaagtgcc tagctcgata cataaacggg tctctctggt tagaccagat ctgagcctgg
     6301 gagctctctg gctaactagg gaacccactg cttaagcctc aataaagctt gccttgagtg
     6361 cttcaagtag tgtgtgcccg tctgttgtgt gactctggta actagagatc cctcagaccc
     6421 ttttagtcag tgtggaaaat ctctagcagt ggcgcccgaa cagggacttg aaagcgaaag
     6481 ggaaaccaga ggagctctct cgacgcagga ctcggcttgc tgaagcgcgc acggcaagag
     6541 gcgaggggcg gcgactggtg agtacgccaa aaattttgac tagcggaggc tagaaggaga
     6601 gagatgggtg cgagagcgtc agtattaagc gggggagaat tagatcgcga tgggaaaaaa
     6661 ttcggttaag gccaggggga aagaaaaaat ataaattaaa acatatagta tgggcaagca
     6721 gggagctaga acgattcgca gttaatcctg gcctgttaga aacatcagaa ggctgtagac
     6781 aaatactggg acagctacaa ccatcccttc agacaggatc agaagaactt agatcattat
     6841 ataatacagt agcaaccctc tattgtgtgc atcaaaggat agagataaaa gacaccaagg
     6901 aagctttaga caagatagag gaagagcaaa acaaaagtaa gaccaccgca cagcaagcgg
     6961 ccgctgatct tcagacctgg aggaggagat atgagggaca attggagaag tgaattatat
     7021 aaatataaag tagtaaaaat tgaaccatta ggagtagcac ccaccaaggc aaagagaaga
     7081 gtggtgcaga gagaaaaaag agcagtggga ataggagctt tgttccttgg gttcttggga
     7141 gcagcaggaa gcactatggg cgcagcgtca atgacgctga cggtacaggc cagacaatta
     7201 ttgtctggta tagtgcagca gcagaacaat ttgctgaggg ctattgaggc gcaacagcat
     7261 ctgttgcaac tcacagtctg gggcatcaag cagctccagg caagaatcct ggctgtggaa
     7321 agatacctaa aggatcaaca gctcctgggg atttggggtt gctctggaaa actcatttgc
     7381 accactgctg tgccttggaa tgctagttgg agtaataaat ctctggaaca gatttggaat
     7441 cacacgacct ggatggagtg ggacagagaa attaacaatt acacaagctt aatacactcc
     7501 ttaattgaag aatcgcaaaa ccagcaagaa aagaatgaac aagaattatt ggaattagat
     7561 aaatgggcaa gtttgtggaa ttggtttaac ataacaaatt ggctgtggta tataaaatta
     7621 ttcataatga tagtaggagg cttggtaggt ttaagaatag tttttgctgt actttctata
     7681 gtgaatagag ttaggcaggg atattcacca ttatcgtttc agacccacct cccaaccccg
     7741 aggggaccca gagagggcct atttcccatg attccttcat atttgcatat acgatacaag
     7801 gctgttagag agataattag aattaatttg actgtaaaca caaagatatt agtacaaaat
     7861 acgtgacgta gaaagtaata atttcttggg tagtttgcag ttttaaaatt atgttttaaa
     7921 atggactatc atatgcttac cgtaacttga aagtatttcg atttcttggc tttatatatc
     7981 ttgtggaaag gacgaaacac cgagtgccgg gagaagagca cggttttaga gctagaaata
     8041 gcaagttaaa ataaggctag tccgttatca acttgaaaaa gtggcaccga gtcggtgctt
     8101 ttttaagctt ggcgtaacta gatcttgaga caaatggcag tattcatcca caattttaaa
     8161 agaaaagggg ggattggggg gtacagtgca ggggaaagaa tagtagacat aatagcaaca
     8221 gacatacaaa ctaaagaatt acaaaaacaa attacaaaaa ttcaaaattt tcgggtttat
     8281 tacagggaca gcagagatcc actttggcgc cggctcgagg ggg
//
