[The description below was written by a language model from this plasmid's Addgene catalogue record and the feature table of its GenBank file.]
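Description:
DAPK2 gRNA (BRDN0001149391) is a third-generation lentiviral CRISPR guide plasmid built on the lentiGuide-Puro backbone, an 8.3 kb circular construct carrying a single guide RNA directed against human DAPK2 (death-associated protein kinase 2, also known as DRP-1), designed against the NM_014326.3 reference transcript. It is propagated in E. coli as a high-copy plasmid through a ColE1/pUC-type origin with ampicillin selection from the bla gene. The backbone also retains an f1 origin, an SV40 origin and poly(A) signal, and lac, T7 and T3 promoter remnants that play no part in the guide's function.

The lentiviral transfer cassette begins with an RSV promoter fused to a truncated HIV-1 5' LTR, which makes genomic RNA production in packaging cells Tat-independent. This is followed by the Psi packaging signal and the Rev response element for nuclear export of the unspliced RNA. A human U6 RNA polymerase III promoter drives the DAPK2-specific spacer joined to the Streptococcus pyogenes Cas9 guide scaffold. The cPPT/CTS lies downstream of the scaffold and aids nuclear import of the viral genome. A separate EF-1-alpha promoter with its intron A expresses puromycin N-acetyltransferase so that transduced mammalian cells can be selected with puromycin. A WPRE enhances transcript expression, and the U3-deleted 3' LTR renders the integrated provirus self-inactivating.

The plasmid does not encode Cas9, so it must be used with a separate Cas9 vector or in cells that already express the nuclease, where it directs cutting of DAPK2 for knockout studies. It belongs to a human kinome guide collection associated with work on optimised sgRNA design for higher on-target activity and fewer off-target effects.
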