Addgene plasmid #76021: DAPK2 gRNA (BRDN0001149391)
Purpose: 3rd generation lentiviral gRNA plasmid targeting human DAPK2
Depositing lab: John Doench & David Root. Depositing organization: Broad Institute. Publication: Optimized sgRNA design to maximize activity and minimize off-target effects of CRISPR-Cas9. Doench JG, Fusi N, Sullender M, Hegde M, Vaimberg EW, Donovan KF, Smith I, Tothova Z, Wilen C, Orchard R, Virgin HW, Listgarten J, Root DE. Nat Biotechnol. 2016 Jan 18. doi: 10.1038/nbt.3437. PubMed 26780180.
Backbone
  Vector backbone: lentiGuide-Puro
  Backbone manufacturer: Zhang Lab (Addgene plasmid # 52963)
  Vector type: Mammalian Expression, Lentiviral, CRISPR
  Selectable markers: Puromycin
Growth in bacteria
  Bacterial resistance: Ampicillin, 100 μg/mL
  Growth temperature: 37°C
  Growth strain: DH5alpha
  Copy number: High Copy
Gene/Insert
  Gene/Insert name: DAPK2 (alt names: DAPK2; NM_014326.3)
  gRNA/shRNA sequence: AGTGCCGGGAGAAGAGCACG
  Species: H. sapiens (human)
  Entrez Gene: DAPK2 (a.k.a. DRP-1, DRP1)
  Promoter: hU6
  Cloning method: Unknown
  Sequencing primers: 5′ U6-F; 3′ pS2-R
Terms and licenses: Academic/Nonprofit Terms; Industry Terms: Not Available to Industry
Depositor comments: The gRNA was designed to target the following Genbank reference sequence(s): NM_014326.3. Note that this plasmid does NOT contain Cas9. It should be used in conjunction with lentiCas9-Blast (Addgene #52962) or otherwise with cell lines already expressing Cas9. Browse the full kinome gRNA library at http://www.addgene.org/pooled-library/broadgpp-human-kinome/ or visit http://www.broadinstitute.org/rnai/public/ for detailed protocols and information.
How to cite: DAPK2 gRNA (BRDN0001149391) was a gift from John Doench & David Root (Addgene plasmid # 76021 ; http://n2t.net/addgene:76021 ; RRID:Addgene_76021)
