>Addgene plasmid #76021 | DAPK2 gRNA (BRDN0001149391) | depositor partial sequence | sequence record 143481 | Target Sequence
AGTGCCGGGAGAAGAGCACG
