>Addgene plasmid #76021 | DAPK2 gRNA (BRDN0001149391) | addgene partial sequence | sequence record 185027 | hU6-F
GTAGAAAGTAATAATTTCTTGGGTAGTTTGCAGTTTTAAAATTATGTTTTAAAATGGACTATCATATGCT
TACCGTAACTTGAAAGTATTTCGATTTCTTGGCTTTATATATCTTGTGGAAAGGACGAAACACCGAGTGC
CGGGAGAAGAGCACGGTTTTAGAGCTAGAAATAGCAAGTTAAAATAAGGCTAGTCCGTTATCAACTTGAA
AAAGTGGCACCGAGTCGGTGCTTTTTTAAGCTTGGCGTAACTAGATCTTGAGACAAATGGCAGTATTCAT
CCACAATTTTAAAAGAAAAGGGGGGATTGGGGGGTACAGTGCAGGGGAAAGAATAGTAGACATAATAGCA
ACAGACATACAAACTAAAGAATTACAAAAACAAATTACAAAAATTCAAAATTTTCGGGTTTATTACAGGG
ACAGCAGAGATCCACTTTGGCGCCGGCTCGAGGGGGCCCGGGTGCAAAGATGGATAAAGTTTTAAACAGA
GAGGAATCTTTGCAGCTAATGGACCTTCTAGGTCTTGAAAGGAGTGGGAATTGGCTCCGGTGCCCGTCAG
TGGGCAGAGC
